Addgene plasmid #155425: BTG1
Purpose: For use in RBP tethering screen
Depositing lab: Eugene Yeo. Depositing organization: University of California, San Diego (UCSD). Publication: Large-scale tethered function assays identify factors that regulate mRNA stability and translation. Luo EC, Nathanson JL, Tan FE, Schwartz JL, Schmok JC, Shankar A, Markmiller S, Yee BA, Sathe S, Pratt GA, Scaletta DB, Ha Y, Hill DE, Aigner S, Yeo GW. Nat Struct Mol Biol. 2020 Oct;27(10):989-1000. doi: 10.1038/s41594-020-0477-6. Epub 2020 Aug 17. PubMed 32807991.
Backbone
  Vector backbone: E2.pEF5-DEST-FL-V5-MCP
  Backbone size w/o insert (bp): 7357
  Vector type: Mammalian Expression
Growth in bacteria
  Bacterial resistance: Ampicillin, 100 μg/mL
  Growth temperature: 37°C
  Growth strain: DH5alpha
  Copy number: High Copy
Gene/Insert
  Gene/Insert name: BTG1 (alt name: Accession: BC016759)
  Species: H. sapiens (human)
  Insert size (bp): 516
  Mutation: none
  Entrez Gene: BTG1
  Promoter: EF-1a
  Tag / fusion protein: V5-MCP (C terminal on backbone)
  Cloning method: Gateway Cloning
  Sequencing primers: 5′ TAATACGACTCACTATAGGG; 3′ gctcgagtctagagggc
Resource information
  A portion of this plasmid was derived from a plasmid made by: DNASU Plasmid Repository Center for Personalized Diagnostics Biodesign Institute
Terms and licenses: Academic/Nonprofit Terms; Industry Terms: Not Available to Industry
How to cite: BTG1 was a gift from Eugene Yeo (Addgene plasmid # 155425 ; http://n2t.net/addgene:155425 ; RRID:Addgene_155425)
