[The description below was written by a language model from this plasmid's Addgene catalogue record and pLannotate feature annotations shown in this document.]
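Description:
BTG1 is a mammalian expression plasmid built on the E2.pEF5-DEST-FL-V5-MCP Gateway destination backbone. It carries the human BTG1 open reading frame, which encodes an anti-proliferative protein. The sequenced record is about 6.9 kb. The plasmid is propagated in E. coli from a high-copy ColE1/pUC-type origin and selected with ampicillin through the bla gene. A partial f1 origin and some lac regulatory remnants are also annotated in the backbone.

The wild-type BTG1 coding sequence of roughly 0.5 kb sits between attB1 and attB2 sites, the scars left by Gateway recombination. It is transcribed from the strong constitutive human EF-1α promoter, and a T7 promoter lies just upstream of the insert. Downstream of attB2, the backbone supplies a C-terminal V5 epitope tag followed by the bacteriophage MS2 coat protein (MCP), and the unit ends in a bovine growth hormone polyadenylation signal. MCP binds a specific MS2 RNA stem-loop, so the BTG1-V5-MCP fusion can be recruited to any reporter transcript that carries such hairpins, while V5 allows detection of the fusion.

An FRT site immediately precedes a hygromycin resistance gene with an SV40 poly(A) signal. No full promoter is annotated in front of it, an arrangement typical of Flp-mediated integration at a genomic FRT landing site, although the record does not state that use.

The stated purpose is an RNA-binding protein tethering screen. In that setting, candidate proteins are artificially tethered to reporter mRNAs to test their effects on mRNA stability and translation.
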