Features (pLannotate 1.2.2; 24 found; start..end, strand, type, name):
      1..1179    +  promoter       EF-1α promoter: strong constitutive promoter for human elongation factor EF-1α
   1196..1214    +  promoter       T7 promoter: promoter for bacteriophage T7 RNA polymerase
   1293..1317    +  protein_bind   attB1: mutant version of attB; recombination site for the Gateway® BP reaction BP Clonase™
   1323..1835    +  CDS            BTG1: BTG1_HUMAN - Experimental evidence at protein level: Swiss-Prot protein existence level 1. Anti-proliferative protein. From Homo sapiens (Human).
   1840..1864    -  protein_bind   attB2: mutant version of attB; recombination site for the Gateway® BP reaction BP Clonase™
   1989..2030    +  CDS            V5 tag: epitope tag from simian virus 5
   2043..2429    +  CDS            MS2: bacteriophage MS2 coat protein binds to a specific stem-loop structure in the viral RNA (Peabody, 1993)
   2491..2715    +  polyA_signal   bGH poly(A) signal: bovine growth hormone polyadenylation signal
   2719..2740    +  promoter       SV40 promoter (fragment): SV40 enhancer and early promoter
   2761..2994    +  rep_origin     f1 ori (fragment) (sequence partly withheld): f1 bacteriophage origin of replication; arrow indicates direction of (+) strand synthesis
   2999..3046    +  protein_bind   FRT: FLP-mediated recombination occurs in the 8-bp core sequence TCTAGAAA (Turan and Bode, 2011). FLP recombinase from the Saccharomyces cerevisiae 2μ plasmid
   3054..4076    +  CDS            HygR: aminoglycoside phosphotransferase from E. coli; aph(4)-Ia; confers resistance to hygromycin
   4086..4211    +  CDS            ble (fragment): BLE_KLEPN - Experimental evidence at protein level: Swiss-Prot protein existence level 1. Binding protein with a strong affinity to the bleomycin family of antibiotics. Binds to CL990; an antimitotic-antibiotic compound. From Klebsiella pneumoniae.
   4206..4327    +  polyA_signal   SV40 poly(A) signal: SV40 polyadenylation signal
   4400..4416    -  protein_bind   lac operator: The lac repressor binds to the lac operator to inhibit transcription in E. coli. This inhibition can be relieved by adding lactose or isopropyl-β-D-thiogalactopyranoside (IPTG). lac repressor encoded by lacI
   4424..4454    -  promoter       lac promoter: promoter for the E. coli lac operon
   4469..4490    -  protein_bind   CAP binding site: CAP binding activates transcription in the presence of cAMP. E. coli catabolite activator protein
   4503..4595    -  CDS            lacI (fragment): lac repressor; lacI; The lac repressor binds to the lac operator to inhibit transcription in E. coli. This inhibition can be relieved by adding lactose or isopropyl-β-D-thiogalactopyranoside (IPTG).
   4778..5366    -  rep_origin     ori: high-copy-number ColE1/pMB1/pBR322/pUC origin of replication
   5537..6397    -  CDS            AmpR: β-lactamase; bla; confers resistance to ampicillin, carbenicillin, and related antibiotics
   6398..6502    -  promoter       AmpR promoter: bla
   6561..6613    -  misc_feature   bom (fragment): basis of mobility region from pBR322
   6768..6786    +  enhancer       CMV enhancer (fragment): human cytomegalovirus immediate early enhancer
   6811..6877    +  CDS            small t antigen (fragment): SV40 (simian virus 40) small t antigen
>Addgene plasmid #155425 | BTG1 | addgene full sequence | sequence record 376007 | Addgene NGS Result
GGCTCCGGTGCCCGTCAGTGGGCAGAGCGCACATCGCCCACAGTCCCCGAGAAGTTGGGGGGAGGGGTCG
GCAATTGAACCGGTGCCTAGAGAAGGTGGCGCGGGGTAAACTGGGAAAGTGATGTCGTGTACTGGCTCCG
CCTTTTTCCCGAGGGTGGGGGAGAACCGTATATAAGTGCAGTAGTCGCCGTGAACGTTCTTTTTCGCAAC
GGGTTTGCCGCCAGAACACAGGTAAGTGCCGTGTGTGGTTCCCGCGGGCCTGGCCTCTTTACGGGTTATG
GCCCTTGCGTGCCTTGAATTACTTCCACCTGGCTGCAGTACGTGATTCTTGATCCCGAGCTTCGGGTTGG
AAGTGGGTGGGAGAGTTCGAGGCCTTGCGCTTAAGGAGCCCCTTCGCCTCGTGCTTGAGTTGAGGCCTGG
CCTGGGCGCTGGGGCCGCCGCGTGCGAATCTGGTGGCACCTTCGCGCCTGTCTCGCTGCTTTCGATAAGT
CTCTAGCCATTTAAAATTTTTGATGACCTGCTGCGACGCTTTTTTTCTGGCAAGATAGTCTTGTAAATGC
GGGCCAAGATCTGCACACTGGTATTTCGGTTTTTGGGGCCGCGGGCGGCGACGGGGCCCGTGCGTCCCAG
CGCACATGTTCGGCGAGGCGGGGCCTGCGAGCGCGGCCACCGAGAATCGGACGGGGGTAGTCTCAAGCTG
GCCGGCCTGCTCTGGTGCCTGGCCTCGCGCCGCCGTGTATCGCCCCGCCCTGGGCGGCAAGGCTGGCCCG
GTCGGCACCAGTTGCGTGAGCGGAAAGATGGCCGCTTCCCGGCCCTGCTGCAGGGAGCTCAAAATGGAGG
ACGCGGCGCTCGGGAGAGCGGGCGGGTGAGTCACCCACACAAAGGAAAAGGGCCTTTCCGTCCTCAGCCG
TCGCTTCATGTGACTCCACGGAGTACCGGGCGCCGTCCAGGCACCTCGATTAGTTCTCGAGCTTTTGGAG
TACGTCGTCTTTAGGTTGGGGGGAGGGGTTTTATGCGATGGAGTTTCCCCACACTGAGTGGGTGGAGACT
GAAGTTAGGCCAGCTTGGCACTTGATGTAATTCTCCTTGGAATTTGCCCTTTTTGAGTTTGGATCTTGGT
TCATTCTCAAGCCTCAGACAGTGGTTCAAAGTTTTTTTCTTCCATTTCAGGTGTCGTGAGGAATTAGCTT
GGTACTAATACGACTCACTATAGGGAGACCCAAGCTGGCTAGGTAAGCTTGGTACCGAGCTCGGATCCAC
TAGTCCAGTGTGGTGGAATTCTGCAGATATCAACAAGTTTGTACAAAAAAGCAGGCTCCACCATGCATCC
CTTCTACACCCGGGCCGCCACCATGATAGGCGAGATCGCCGCCGCCGTGTCCTTCATCTCCAAGTTTCTC
CGCACCAAGGGGCTCACGAGCGAGCGACAGCTGCAGACCTTCAGCCAGAGCCTGCAGGAGCTGCTGGCAG
AACATTATAAACATCACTGGTTCCCAGAAAAGCCATGCAAGGGATCGGGTTACCGTTGTATTCGCATCAA
CCATAAAATGGATCCTCTGATTGGACAGGCAGCACAGCGGATTGGACTGAGCAGTCAGGAGCTGTTCAGG
CTTCTCCCAAGTGAACTCACACTCTGGGTTGACCCCTATGAAGTGTCCTACAGAATTGGAGAGGATGGCT
CCATCTGTGTGCTGTATGAAGCCTCACCAGCAGGAGGTAGCACTCAAAACAGCACCAACGTGCAAATGGT
AGACAGCCGAATCAGCTGTAAGGAGGAACTTCTCTTGGGCAGAACGAGCCCTTCCAAAAACTACAATATG
ATGACTGTATCAGGTTTGGACCCAGCTTTCTTGTACAAAGTGGTTGATATCCAGCACAGTGGCGGCCGCT
CGAGTCTAGAGGGCCCGCGGTTCGAAACCAGCGGAGGCGGCGGAAGCGGGGGAGGAGGCAGCGGCGGAGG
CGGCAGCGGGGGCGGCGGAAGCGCTACCGGTAAGCCTATCCCTAACCCTCTCCTCGGTCTCGATTCTACG
CGTACCGGTATGGCTTCTAACTTTACTCAGTTCGTTCTCGTCGACAATGGCGGAACTGGCGACGTGACTG
TCGCCCCAAGCAACTTCGCTAACGGGGTCGCTGAATGGATCAGCTCTAACTCGCGATCACAGGCTTACAA
AGTAACCTGTAGCGTTCGTCAGAGCTCTGCGCAGAATCGCAAATACACCATCAAAGTCGAGGTGCCTAAA
GTGGCAACCCAGACTGTTGGTGGTGAAGAGCTTCCTGTAGCCGGATGGAGATCTTACTTAAATATGGAAC
TAACCATTCCAATTTTCGCCACGAATTCCGACTGCGAGCTTATTGTTAAGGCAATGCAAGGTCTCCTAAA
AGATGGAAACCCGATTCCCTCGGCCATCGCGGCCAACTCCGGCATCTACGGAGGTGGAGGTGGATCTCGT
ACGGGTTAGTAATGAGTTTAAACCCGCTGATCAGCCTCGACTGTGCCTTCTAGTTGCCAGCCATCTGTTG
TTTGCCCCTCCCCCGTGCCTTCCTTGACCCTGGAAGGTGCCACTCCCACTGTCCTTTCCTAATAAAATGA
GGAAATTGCATCGCATTGTCTGAGTAGGTGTCATTCTATTCTGGGGGGTGGGGTGGGGCAGGACAGCAAG
GGGGAGGATTGGGAAGACAATAGCAGGCATGCTGGGGATGCGGTGGGCTCTATGGCTTCTGAGGCGGAAA
GAACCAGCTGGGGCTCTAGGGGGTATCCCC
[124 nt withheld, positions 2761-2884]
C
[91 nt withheld, positions 2886-2976]
AGGGTGATGGTTCACGTACCTAGAAGTTCCTATTCCGAAGTTCCTATTCTCTAGAAAGTATAGGAACTTC
CTTGGCCAAAAAGCCTGAACTCACCGCGACGTCTGTCGAGAAGTTTCTGATCGAAAAGTTCGACAGCGTC
TCCGACCTGATGCAGCTCTCGGAGGGCGAAGAATCTCGTGCTTTCAGCTTCGATGTAGGAGGGCGTGGAT
ATGTCCTGCGGGTAAATAGCTGCGCCGATGGTTTCTACAAAGATCGTTATGTTTATCGGCACTTTGCATC
GGCCGCGCTCCCGATTCCGGAAGTGCTTGACATTGGGGAATTCAGCGAGAGCCTGACCTATTGCATCTCC
CGCCGTGCACAGGGTGTCACGTTGCAAGACCTGCCTGAAACCGAACTGCCCGCTGTTCTGCAGCCGGTCG
CGGAGGCCATGGATGCGATCGCTGCGGCCGATCTTAGCCAGACGAGCGGGTTCGGCCCATTCGGACCGCA
AGGAATCGGTCAATACACTACATGGCGTGATTTCATATGCGCGATTGCTGATCCCCATGTGTATCACTGG
CAAACTGTGATGGACGACACCGTCAGTGCGTCCGTCGCGCAGGCTCTCGATGAGCTGATGCTTTGGGCCG
AGGACTGCCCCGAAGTCCGGCACCTCGTGCACGCGGATTTCGGCTCCAACAATGTCCTGACGGACAATGG
CCGCATAACAGCGGTCATTGACTGGAGCGAGGCGATGTTCGGGGATTCCCAATACGAGGTCGCCAACATC
TTCTTCTGGAGGCCGTGGTTGGCTTGTATGGAGCAGCAGACGCGCTACTTCGAGCGGAGGCATCCGGAGC
TTGCAGGATCGCCGCGGCTCCGGGCGTATATGCTCCGCATTGGTCTTGACCAACTCTATCAGAGCTTGGT
TGACGGCAATTTCGATGATGCAGCTTGGGCGCAGGGTCGATGCGACGCAATCGTCCGATCCGGAGCCGGG
ACTGTCGGGCGTACACAAATCGCCCGCAGAAGCGCGGCCGTCTGGACCGATGGCTGTGTAGAAGTACTCG
CCGATAGTGGAAACCGACGCCCCAGCACTCGTCCGAGGGCAAAGGAATAGCACGTACTACGAGATTTCGA
TTCCACCGCCGCCTTCTATGAAAGGTTGGGCTTCGGAATCGTTTTCCGGGACGCCGGCTGGATGATCCTC
CAGCGCGGGGATCTCATGCTGGAGTTCTTCGCCCACCCCAACTTGTTTATTGCAGCTTATAATGGTTACA
AATAAAGCAATAGCATCACAAATTTCACAAATAAAGCATTTTTTTCACTGCATTCTAGTTGTGGTTTGTC
CAAACTCATCAATGTATCTTATCATGTCTGTATACCGTCGACCTCTAGCTAGAGCTTGGCGTAATCATGG
TCATAGCTGTTTCCTGTGTGAAATTGTTATCCGCTCACAATTCCACACAACATACGAGCCGGAAGCATAA
AGTGTAAAGCCTGGGGTGCCTAATGAGTGAGCTAACTCACATTAATTGCGTTGCGCTCACTGCCCGCTTT
CCAGTCGGGAAACCTGTCGTGCCAGCTGCATTAATGAATCGGCCAACGCGCGGGGAGAGGCGGTTTGCGT
ATTGGGCGCTCTTCCGCTTCCTCGCTCACTGACTCGCTGCGCTCGGTCGTTCGGCTGCGGCGAGCGGTAT
CAGCTCACTCAAAGGCGGTAATACGGTTATCCACAGAATCAGGGGATAACGCAGGAAAGAACATGTGAGC
AAAAGGCCAGCAAAAGGCCAGGAACCGTAAAAAGGCCGCGTTGCTGGCGTTTTTCCATAGGCTCCGCCCC
CCTGACGAGCATCACAAAAATCGACGCTCAAGTCAGAGGTGGCGAAACCCGACAGGACTATAAAGATACC
AGGCGTTTCCCCCTGGAAGCTCCCTCGTGCGCTCTCCTGTTCCGACCCTGCCGCTTACCGGATACCTGTC
CGCCTTTCTCCCTTCGGGAAGCGTGGCGCTTTCTCATAGCTCACGCTGTAGGTATCTCAGTTCGGTGTAG
GTCGTTCGCTCCAAGCTGGGCTGTGTGCACGAACCCCCCGTTCAGCCCGACCGCTGCGCCTTATCCGGTA
ACTATCGTCTTGAGTCCAACCCGGTAAGACACGACTTATCGCCACTGGCAGCAGCCACTGGTAACAGGAT
TAGCAGAGCGAGGTATGTAGGCGGTGCTACAGAGTTCTTGAAGTGGTGGCCTAACTACGGCTACACTAGA
AGAACAGTATTTGGTATCTGCGCTCTGCTGAAGCCAGTTACCTTCGGAAAAAGAGTTGGTAGCTCTTGAT
CCGGCAAACAAACCACCGCTGGTAGCGGTGGTTTTTTTGTTTGCAAGCAGCAGATTACGCGCAGAAAAAA
AGGATCTCAAGAAGATCCTTTGATCTTTTCTACGGGGTCTGACGCTCAGTGGAACGAAAACTCACGTTAA
GGGATTTTGGTCATGAGATTATCAAAAAGGATCTTCACCTAGATCCTTTTAAATTAAAAATGAAGTTTTA
AATCAATCTAAAGTATATATGAGTAAACTTGGTCTGACAGTTACCAATGCTTAATCAGTGAGGCACCTAT
CTCAGCGATCTGTCTATTTCGTTCATCCATAGTTGCCTGACTCCCCGTCGTGTAGATAACTACGATACGG
GAGGGCTTACCATCTGGCCCCAGTGCTGCAATGATACCGCGAGACCCACGCTCACCGGCTCCAGATTTAT
CAGCAATAAACCAGCCAGCCGGAAGGGCCGAGCGCAGAAGTGGTCCTGCAACTTTATCCGCCTCCATCCA
GTCTATTAATTGTTGCCGGGAAGCTAGAGTAAGTAGTTCGCCAGTTAATAGTTTGCGCAACGTTGTTGCC
ATTGCTACAGGCATCGTGGTGTCACGCTCGTCGTTTGGTATGGCTTCATTCAGCTCCGGTTCCCAACGAT
CAAGGCGAGTTACATGATCCCCCATGTTGTGCAAAAAAGCGGTTAGCTCCTTCGGTCCTCCGATCGTTGT
CAGAAGTAAGTTGGCCGCAGTGTTATCACTCATGGTTATGGCAGCACTGCATAATTCTCTTACTGTCATG
CCATCCGTAAGATGCTTTTCTGTGACTGGTGAGTACTCAACCAAGTCATTCTGAGAATAGTGTATGCGGC
GACCGAGTTGCTCTTGCCCGGCGTCAATACGGGATAATACCGCGCCACATAGCAGAACTTTAAAAGTGCT
CATCATTGGAAAACGTTCTTCGGGGCGAAAACTCTCAAGGATCTTACCGCTGTTGAGATCCAGTTCGATG
TAACCCACTCGTGCACCCAACTGATCTTCAGCATCTTTTACTTTCACCAGCGTTTCTGGGTGAGCAAAAA
CAGGAAGGCAAAATGCCGCAAAAAAGGGAATAAGGGCGACACGGAAATGTTGAATACTCATACTCTTCCT
TTTTCAATATTATTGAAGCATTTATCAGGGTTATTGTCTCATGAGCGGATACATATTTGAATGTATTTAG
AAAAATAAACAAATAGGGGTTCCGCGCACATTTCCCCGAAAAGTGCCACCTGACGTCGACGGATCGGGAG
ATCTCCCGATCCCCTATGGTGCACTCTCAGTACAATCTGCTCTGATGCCGCATAGTTAAGCCAGTATCTG
CTCCCTGCTTGTGTGTTGGAGGTCGCTGAGTAGTGCGCGAGCAAAATTTAAGCTACAACAAGGCAAGGCT
TGACCGACAATTGCATGAAGAATCTGCTTAGGGTTAGGCGTTTTGCGCTGCTTCGCGATGTACGGGCCAG
ATATACGCGTTGACATTGATTATTGACTAGGCTTTTGCAAAAAGCTTTGCAAAGATGGATAAAGTTTTAA
ACAGAGAGGAATCTTTGCAGCTAATGGACCTTCTAGGTCTTGAAAGGAGTGGGAATT
